Addgene plasmid #65440: pBS-Cx43-FS
Purpose: Cloning, T7 RNA expression
Depositing lab: Trond Aasen. Depositing organization: Vall d'Hebron Institut de Recerca (VHIR). Publication: Internal translation of the connexin 43 transcript. Salat-Canela C, Sese M, Peula C, Ramon y Cajal S, Aasen T. Cell Commun Signal. 2014 May 8;12:31. doi: 10.1186/1478-811X-12-31. PubMed 24884945.
Backbone
  Vector backbone: pBluescript II KS+
  Backbone manufacturer: Stratagene
  Backbone size w/o insert (bp): 2961
  Vector type: Bacterial Expression ; T7 in vitro RNA production
Growth in bacteria
  Bacterial resistance: Ampicillin, 100 μg/mL
  Growth temperature: 37°C
  Growth strain: DH5alpha
  Copy number: High Copy
Gene/Insert
  Gene/Insert name: Cx43 (alt names: Connexin 43; GJA1)
  Species: H. sapiens (human)
  Insert size (bp): 1210
  Mutation: Frameshift (FS) mutation 35delA
  GenBank ID: 2697
  Entrez Gene: GJA1 (a.k.a. AVSD3, CMDR, CX43, EKVP, EKVP3, GJAL, HLHS1, HSS, ODDD, PPKCA)
  Promoter: T7
  Cloning method: Restriction Enzyme; 5′ cloning site EcoRV (not destroyed); 3′ cloning site EcoRV (not destroyed)
  Sequencing primers: 5′ M13pUC-fwd; 3′ M13 Reverse
Resource information
  A portion of this plasmid was derived from a plasmid made by: Digested out with EcoRV from Addgene plasmid #27383
Terms and licenses: Academic/Nonprofit Terms; Industry Terms: Not Available to Industry
Depositor comments: FrameShift Mutation at EcoNI site of Cx43 leading to out of frame synthesis after 11 amino acid and premature stop at amino acid 100.
How to cite: pBS-Cx43-FS was a gift from Trond Aasen (Addgene plasmid # 65440 ; http://n2t.net/addgene:65440 ; RRID:Addgene_65440)
