[The description below was written by a language model from this plasmid's Addgene catalogue record and pLannotate feature annotations shown in this document.]
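Description:
pBS-Cx43-FS is a pBluescript II KS+ phagemid carrying a frameshifted human connexin 43 (GJA1) coding sequence, intended for cloning and for in vitro RNA synthesis with T7 RNA polymerase. The 4,170-nt plasmid is maintained in E. coli at high copy from a ColE1/pUC-type origin and selected with ampicillin through the β-lactamase gene and its own promoter. It also retains the usual Bluescript elements: an f1 origin for single-stranded DNA production, the lac promoter/operator region and a lacZα fragment interrupted by the insert, and opposing T7 and T3 phage promoters flanking the multiple cloning site.

The roughly 1.2 kb Cx43 insert was excised with EcoRV from an earlier plasmid and placed into the EcoRV site of the polylinker, with both sites preserved. It lies in the sense orientation downstream of the T7 promoter, so T7 transcription yields sense Cx43 RNA, while T3 would produce the antisense strand. Gateway attB1 and attB2 sites flank the coding region, apparently carried over from the source plasmid. The defining feature is a single-base deletion (35delA) at the EcoNI site near the start of the open reading frame. According to the depositor, this shifts the reading frame after amino acid 11 and leads to a premature stop at position 100, which prevents synthesis of full-length connexin 43 from the first start codon.

The associated publication concerns internal translation of the Cx43 transcript. The plasmid therefore plausibly serves as a template for RNA in which products from downstream initiation can be separated from full-length protein, although the record itself lists only cloning and T7 RNA expression as its purpose.
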