Features (pLannotate 1.2.2; 16 found; start..end, strand, type, name):
     30..458     -  rep_origin     f1 ori (sequence partly withheld): f1 bacteriophage origin of replication; arrow indicates direction of (+) strand synthesis
    463..618     -  CDS            lacZα (fragment): LacZα fragment of β-galactosidase; lacZ fragment
    626..644     +  promoter       T7 promoter: promoter for bacteriophage T7 RNA polymerase
    653..700     -  misc_feature   MCS (fragment): pBluescript multiple cloning site
    702..726     +  protein_bind   attB1: mutant version of attB; recombination site for the Gateway® BP reaction BP Clonase™
    764..1873    +  CDS            GJA1: CXA1_HUMAN - Also known as GJAL. Experimental evidence at protein level: Swiss-Prot protein existence level 1. Gap junction protein that acts as a regulator of bladder capacity. A gap junction consists of a cluster of closely packed pairs of transmembrane channels, the connexons, through which materials of low MW diffuse from one cell to a neighboring cell. May play a critical role in the physiology of hearing by participating in the recycling of potassium to the cochlear endolymph. Negative regulator of bladder functional capacity: acts by enhancing intercellular electrical and chemical trans
   1878..1902    -  protein_bind   attB2: mutant version of attB; recombination site for the Gateway® BP reaction BP Clonase™
   1902..1969    -  misc_feature   MCS (fragment): pBluescript multiple cloning site
   1982..2000    -  promoter       T3 promoter: promoter for bacteriophage T3 RNA polymerase
   2045..2061    -  protein_bind   lac operator: The lac repressor binds to the lac operator to inhibit transcription in E. coli. This inhibition can be relieved by adding lactose or isopropyl-β-D-thiogalactopyranoside (IPTG). lac repressor encoded by lacI
   2069..2099    -  promoter       lac promoter: promoter for the E. coli lac operon
   2114..2135    -  protein_bind   CAP binding site: CAP binding activates transcription in the presence of cAMP. E. coli catabolite activator protein
   2148..2240    -  CDS            lacI (fragment): lac repressor; lacI; The lac repressor binds to the lac operator to inhibit transcription in E. coli. This inhibition can be relieved by adding lactose or isopropyl-β-D-thiogalactopyranoside (IPTG).
   2423..3011    -  rep_origin     ori: high-copy-number ColE1/pMB1/pBR322/pUC origin of replication
   3182..4042    -  CDS            AmpR: β-lactamase; bla; confers resistance to ampicillin, carbenicillin, and related antibiotics
   4043..4147    -  promoter       AmpR promoter: bla
>Addgene plasmid #65440 | pBS-Cx43-FS | depositor full sequence | sequence record 110896 | pBS-Cx43-FS sequence 4170 bps
CTAAATTGTAAGCGTTAATATTTTGTTAAAATTCGCGTTAAATTTTTGTTAAATCAGCTCATTTTTTAAC
CAATAGGCCGAAATCGGCAAAATCCCTTATAAATCAAAAGAATAGACCGAGATAGGGT
[37 nt withheld, positions 129-165]
AAAGAACGTGGACTCCAACGTCAAAGG
[49 nt withheld, positions 193-241]
T
[91 nt withheld, positions 243-333]
G
[124 nt withheld, positions 335-458]
CCCATTCGCCATTCAGGCTGCGCAACTGTTGGGAAGGGCGATCGGTGCGGGCCTCTTCGCTATTACGCCA
GCTGGCGAAAGGGGGATGTGCTGCAAGGCGATTAAGTTGGGTAACGCCAGGGTTTTCCCAGTCACGACGT
TGTAAAACGACGGCCAGTGAGCGCGCGTAATACGACTCACTATAGGGCGAATTGGGTACCGGGCCCCCCC
TCGAGGTCGACGGTATCGATAAGCTTGATATCAACAAGTTTGTACAAAAAAGCAGGCTTCATGGGTGACT
GGAGCGCCTTAGGCAAACTCCTTGCAAGGTTCAAGCCTACTCAACTGCTGGAGGGAAGGTGTGGCTGTCA
GTACTTTTCATTTTCCGAATCCTGCTGCTGGGGACAGCGGTTGAGTCAGCCTGGGGAGATGAGCAGTCTG
CCTTTCGTTGTAACACTCAGCAACCTGGTTGTGAAAATGTCTGCTATGACAAGTCTTTCCCAATCTCTCA
TGTGCGCTTCTGGGTCCTGCAGATCATATTTGTGTCTGTACCCACACTCTTGTACCTGGCTCATGTGTTC
TATGTGATGCGAAAGGAAGAGAAACTGAACAAGAAAGAGGAAGAACTCAAGGTTGCCCAAACTGATGGTG
TCAATGTGGACATGCACTTGAAGCAGATTGAGATAAAGAAGTTCAAGTACGGTATTGAAGAGCATGGTAA
GGTGAAAATGCGAGGGGGGTTGCTGCGAACCTACATCATCAGTATCCTCTTCAAGTCTATCTTTGAGGTG
GCCTTCTTGCTGATCCAGTGGTACATCTATGGATTCAGCTTGAGTGCTGTTTACACTTGCAAAAGAGATC
CCTGCCCACATCAGGTGGACTGTTTCCTCTCTCGCCCCACGGAGAAAACCATCTTCATCATCTTCATGCT
GGTGGTGTCCTTGGTGTCCCTGGCCTTGAATATCATTGAACTCTTCTATGTTTTCTTCAAGGGCGTTAAG
GATCGGGTTAAGGGAAAGAGCGACCCTTACCATGCGACCAGTGGTGCGCTGAGCCCTGCCAAAGACTGTG
GGTCTCAAAAATATGCTTATTTCAATGGCTGCTCCTCACCAACCGCTCCCCTCTCGCCTATGTCTCCTCC
TGGGTACAAGCTGGTTACTGGCGACAGAAACAATTCTTCTTGCCGCAATTACAACAAGCAAGCAAGTGAG
CAAAACTGGGCTAATTACAGTGCAGAACAAAATCGAATGGGGCAGGCGGGAAGCACCATCTCTAACTCCC
ATGCACAGCCTTTTGATTTCCCCGATGATAACCAGAATTCTAAAAAACTAGCTGCTGGACATGAATTACA
GCCACTAGCCATTGTGGACCAGCGACCTTCAAGCAGAGCCAGCAGTCGTGCCAGCAGCAGACCTCGGCCT
GATGACCTGGAGATCTAGTACCCAGCTTTCTTGTACAAAGTGGTTGATATCGAATTCCTGCAGCCCGGGG
GATCCACTAGTTCTAGAGCGGCCGCCACCGCGGTGGAGCTCCAGCTTTTGTTCCCTTTAGTGAGGGTTAA
TTGCGCGCTTGGCGTAATCATGGTCATAGCTGTTTCCTGTGTGAAATTGTTATCCGCTCACAATTCCACA
CAACATACGAGCCGGAAGCATAAAGTGTAAAGCCTGGGGTGCCTAATGAGTGAGCTAACTCACATTAATT
GCGTTGCGCTCACTGCCCGCTTTCCAGTCGGGAAACCTGTCGTGCCAGCTGCATTAATGAATCGGCCAAC
GCGCGGGGAGAGGCGGTTTGCGTATTGGGCGCTCTTCCGCTTCCTCGCTCACTGACTCGCTGCGCTCGGT
CGTTCGGCTGCGGCGAGCGGTATCAGCTCACTCAAAGGCGGTAATACGGTTATCCACAGAATCAGGGGAT
AACGCAGGAAAGAACATGTGAGCAAAAGGCCAGCAAAAGGCCAGGAACCGTAAAAAGGCCGCGTTGCTGG
CGTTTTTCCATAGGCTCCGCCCCCCTGACGAGCATCACAAAAATCGACGCTCAAGTCAGAGGTGGCGAAA
CCCGACAGGACTATAAAGATACCAGGCGTTTCCCCCTGGAAGCTCCCTCGTGCGCTCTCCTGTTCCGACC
CTGCCGCTTACCGGATACCTGTCCGCCTTTCTCCCTTCGGGAAGCGTGGCGCTTTCTCATAGCTCACGCT
GTAGGTATCTCAGTTCGGTGTAGGTCGTTCGCTCCAAGCTGGGCTGTGTGCACGAACCCCCCGTTCAGCC
CGACCGCTGCGCCTTATCCGGTAACTATCGTCTTGAGTCCAACCCGGTAAGACACGACTTATCGCCACTG
GCAGCAGCCACTGGTAACAGGATTAGCAGAGCGAGGTATGTAGGCGGTGCTACAGAGTTCTTGAAGTGGT
GGCCTAACTACGGCTACACTAGAAGGACAGTATTTGGTATCTGCGCTCTGCTGAAGCCAGTTACCTTCGG
AAAAAGAGTTGGTAGCTCTTGATCCGGCAAACAAACCACCGCTGGTAGCGGTGGTTTTTTTGTTTGCAAG
CAGCAGATTACGCGCAGAAAAAAAGGATCTCAAGAAGATCCTTTGATCTTTTCTACGGGGTCTGACGCTC
AGTGGAACGAAAACTCACGTTAAGGGATTTTGGTCATGAGATTATCAAAAAGGATCTTCACCTAGATCCT
TTTAAATTAAAAATGAAGTTTTAAATCAATCTAAAGTATATATGAGTAAACTTGGTCTGACAGTTACCAA
TGCTTAATCAGTGAGGCACCTATCTCAGCGATCTGTCTATTTCGTTCATCCATAGTTGCCTGACTCCCCG
TCGTGTAGATAACTACGATACGGGAGGGCTTACCATCTGGCCCCAGTGCTGCAATGATACCGCGAGACCC
ACGCTCACCGGCTCCAGATTTATCAGCAATAAACCAGCCAGCCGGAAGGGCCGAGCGCAGAAGTGGTCCT
GCAACTTTATCCGCCTCCATCCAGTCTATTAATTGTTGCCGGGAAGCTAGAGTAAGTAGTTCGCCAGTTA
ATAGTTTGCGCAACGTTGTTGCCATTGCTACAGGCATCGTGGTGTCACGCTCGTCGTTTGGTATGGCTTC
ATTCAGCTCCGGTTCCCAACGATCAAGGCGAGTTACATGATCCCCCATGTTGTGCAAAAAAGCGGTTAGC
TCCTTCGGTCCTCCGATCGTTGTCAGAAGTAAGTTGGCCGCAGTGTTATCACTCATGGTTATGGCAGCAC
TGCATAATTCTCTTACTGTCATGCCATCCGTAAGATGCTTTTCTGTGACTGGTGAGTACTCAACCAAGTC
ATTCTGAGAATAGTGTATGCGGCGACCGAGTTGCTCTTGCCCGGCGTCAATACGGGATAATACCGCGCCA
CATAGCAGAACTTTAAAAGTGCTCATCATTGGAAAACGTTCTTCGGGGCGAAAACTCTCAAGGATCTTAC
CGCTGTTGAGATCCAGTTCGATGTAACCCACTCGTGCACCCAACTGATCTTCAGCATCTTTTACTTTCAC
CAGCGTTTCTGGGTGAGCAAAAACAGGAAGGCAAAATGCCGCAAAAAAGGGAATAAGGGCGACACGGAAA
TGTTGAATACTCATACTCTTCCTTTTTCAATATTATTGAAGCATTTATCAGGGTTATTGTCTCATGAGCG
GATACATATTTGAATGTATTTAGAAAAATAAACAAATAGGGGTTCCGCGCACATTTCCCCGAAAAGTGCC
AC
