>Addgene plasmid #65440 | pBS-Cx43-FS | addgene partial sequence | sequence record 114413 | ColEterm 5'-agctgataccgctcgccgcagccgaacg-3'
CAGTGAGCGAGGAAGCGGAAGAGCGCCCAATACGCAAACCGCCTCTCCCCGCGCGTTGGCCGATTCATTA
ATGCAGCTGGCACGACAGGTTTCCCGACTGGAAAGCGGGCAGTGAGCGCAACGCAATTAATGTGAGTTAG
CTCACTCATTAGGCACCCCAGGCTTTACACTTTATGCTTCCGGCTCGTATGTTGTGTGGAATTGTGAGCG
GATAACAATTTCACACAGGAAACAGCTATGACCATGATTACGCCAAGCGCGCAATTAACCCTCACTAAAG
GGAACAAAAGCTGGAGCTCCACCGCGGTGGCGGCCGCTCTAGAACTAGTGGATCCCCCGGGCTGCAGGAA
TTCGATATCAACCACTTTGTACAAGAAAGCTGGGTACTAGATCTCCAGGTCATCAGGCCGAGGTCTGCTG
CTGGCACGACTGCTGGCTCTGCTTGAAGGTCGCTGGTCCACAATGGCTAGTGGCTGTAATTCATGTCCAG
CAGCTAGTTTTTTTGAATTCTGGTTATCATCGGGGAAATCAAAAGGCTGTGCATGGGAGTTAGAGATGGT
GCTTCCCGCCTGCCCCATTCGATTTTGTTCTGCACTGTAATTAGCCCAGTTTTGCTCACTTGCTTGCTTG
TTGTAATTGCGGCAAGAAGAATTGTTTCTGTCGCCAGTAACCAGCTTGTACCCAGGAGGAGACATAGGCG
AGAGGGGAGCGGTTGGTGAGGAGCAGCCATTGAAATAAGCATATTTTTGAGACCCACAGTCTTTGGCAGG
GCTCAGCGCACCACTGGTCGCATGGTAAGGGTCGCTCTTTCCCTTAACCCGATCCTTAACGCCCTTGAAG
AAAACATAGAAGAGTTCAATGATATTCAAGGCCAGGGACACCAAGGACACCACCAGCATGAAGATGATGA
AGATGGTTTTCTCCGTGGGGCGAGAGAGGAAACAGTCCACCTGATGTGGGCAGGGATCTCTTTTGCAAGT
GTAAACAGCACTCA
