>Addgene plasmid #65440 | pBS-Cx43-FS | addgene partial sequence | sequence record 114416 | F1ori-R 5'-AGGGAAGAAAGCGAAAGGAG-3'
CCCGCCGCGCTTAATGCGCCGCTACAGGGCGCGTCCCATTCGCCATTCAGGCTGCGCAACTGTTGGGAAG
GGCGATCGGTGCGGGCCTCTTCGCTATTACGCCAGCTGGCGAAAGGGGGATGTGCTGCAAGGCGATTAAG
TTGGGTAACGCCAGGGTTTTCCCAGTCACGACGTTGTAAAACGACGGCCAGTGAGCGCGCGTAATACGAC
TCACTATAGGGCGAATTGGGTACCGGGCCCCCCCTCGAGGTCGACGGTATCGATAAGCTTGATATCAACA
AGTTTGTACAAAAAAGCAGGCTTCATGGGTGACTGGAGCGCCTTAGGCAAACTCCTTGCAAGGTTCAAGC
CTACTCAACTGCTGGAGGGAAGGTGTGGCTGTCAGTACTTTTCATTTTCCGAATCCTGCTGCTGGGGACA
GCGGTTGAGTCAGCCTGGGGAGATGAGCAGTCTGCCTTTCGTTGTAACACTCAGCAACCTGGTTGTGAAA
ATGTCTGCTATGACAAGTCTTTCCCAATCTCTCATGTGCGCTTCTGGGTCCTGCAGATCATATTTGTGTC
TGTACCCACACTCTTGTACCTGGCTCATGTGTTCTATGTGATGCGAAAGGAAGAGAAACTGAACAAGAAA
GAGGAAGAACTCAAGGTTGCCCAAACTGATGGTGTCAATGTGGACATGCACTTGAAGCAGATTGAGATAA
AGAAGTTCAAGTACGGTATTGAAGAGCATGGTAAGGTGAAAATGCGAGGGGGGTTGCTGCGAACCTACAT
CATCAGTATCCTCTTCAAGTCTATCTTTGAGGTGGCCTTCTTGCTGATCCAGTGGTACATCTATGGATTC
AGCTTGAGTGCTGTTTACACTTGCAAAAGAGATCCCTGCCCACATCAGGTGGACTGTTTCCTCTCTCGCC
CCACGGAGAAAACCATCTTCATCATCTTCATGCTGGTGGTGTCC
